Addgene plasmid #16851: XE173 mouse Wnt-1-myc-pCS2+
Depositing lab: Randall Moon. Depositing organization: University of Washington.
Backbone
  Vector backbone: pCS2+
  Backbone size w/o insert (bp): 4100
  Vector type: Xenopus Expression
Growth in bacteria
  Bacterial resistance: Ampicillin, 100 μg/mL
  Growth temperature: 37°C
  Growth strain: DH5alpha
  Copy number: High Copy
Gene/Insert
  Gene/Insert name: Wnt-1 (alt names: Wnt1; int-1)
  Species: M. musculus (mouse)
  Entrez Gene: Wnt1 (a.k.a. Int-1, Wnt-1, sw, swaying)
  Tag / fusion protein: myc
  Cloning method: Restriction Enzyme
  Sequencing primers: 5′ SP6
Terms and licenses: Academic/Nonprofit Terms; Industry Terms: Not Available to Industry
Depositor comments: Full coding sequence of mouse Wnt-1 (int-1 in early literature), with one internal c-myc epitope, cloned into the vector pCS2+ Reference: The insert was published as p284 in AP McMahon and RT Moon, Cell 58: 1075-1084 (1989). This unpublished construct was generated by Julia Yang-Snyder.
How to cite: XE173 mouse Wnt-1-myc-pCS2+ was a gift from Randall Moon (Addgene plasmid # 16851 ; http://n2t.net/addgene:16851 ; RRID:Addgene_16851)
