[The description below was written by a language model from this plasmid's Addgene catalogue record.]
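Description:
XE173 mouse Wnt-1-myc-pCS2+ is an expression plasmid built on the pCS2+ backbone (about 4.1 kb without insert) and catalogued as a Xenopus expression vector. It is propagated in E. coli as a high-copy plasmid under ampicillin selection. The record provides no feature table, so the regulatory elements are not itemised. pCS2+ is generally known as a dual-purpose vector: a strong CMV-derived promoter and SV40 polyadenylation signal allow direct expression in vertebrate cells and embryos, and an upstream SP6 phage promoter allows in vitro transcription of capped mRNA for microinjection. The listing of SP6 as the 5′ sequencing primer is consistent with that arrangement.

The insert is the full coding sequence of mouse Wnt1 (called int-1 in the early literature, and also known as swaying), introduced by restriction enzyme cloning. It carries a single c-myc epitope placed internally within the protein rather than at either terminus, which allows the secreted Wnt ligand to be detected with anti-myc antibodies; the exact position of the tag is not stated. According to the depositor, the insert itself was described in earlier published work under a different plasmid name, while this particular pCS2+ version is unpublished.

The record does not spell out a specific application, but the vector type and insert point to overexpression of an epitope-tagged Wnt-1 in Xenopus embryos, by injection of either synthetic mRNA or plasmid DNA, to study Wnt signalling and its developmental effects. Distribution is restricted to academic and nonprofit users.
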