>Addgene plasmid #16851 | XE173 mouse Wnt-1-myc-pCS2+ | addgene partial sequence | sequence record 23425 | 16851 with SP6
TTTTNGGATAGCTTGGGCTGCAGGTCGACTCTAGAGGATCTGCCTATAAGAGGCGGTGCCTCCCGCAGTG
GCTGCTTCAGCCCAGCAGCCAGGACAGCGAACCATGCTGCCTGCGGCCCGCCTCCAGACTTATTAGAGCC
AGCCTGGGAACTCGCATCACTGCCCTCACCGCTGTGTCCAGTCCCACCGTCGCGGACAGCAACCACAGTC
GTCAGAACCGCAGCACAGAACCAGCAAGGCCAGGCAGGCCATGGGGCTCTGGGCGCTGCTGCCCAGCTGG
GTTTCTACTACGTTGCTACTGGCACTGACCGCTCTGCCCGCAGCCCTGGCTGCCAACAGTAGTGGCCGAT
GGTGGGGCATCGTGAACATAGCCTCCTCCACGAACCTGTTGACGGATTCCAAGAGTCTGCAGCTGGTGCT
CGAGCCCAGTCTGCAGCTGCTGAGCCGCAAGCAGCGGCGACTGATCCGACAGAACCCGGGGATCGAGCAA
AAGCTGATTTCTGAGGAGGATCTGATCCTGCACAGCGTGAGTGGAGGGCTCCAGAGCGCTGTGCGAGAGT
GCAAATGGCAATTCCGAAACCGCCGCTGGAACTGCCCCACTGCTCCGGGGCCCCACCTCTTCGGCAAGAT
CGTCAACCGAGGCTGCCGAGAAACAGCGTTCATCTTCGCAATCACCTCCGCCGGGGTCACACATTCCGTG
GCGCGCTCCTGCTCCGAANGCTCCATCGAGTCCTGCACCTGCGACTACCGGCGGCGCGGCCCTGGGGGCC
CCGACTGGCACTGGGGGGGCTGCAGTGACAA
